>Addgene plasmid #136149 | pCDNA4.TO-K2-2xCSTREP | addgene full sequence | sequence record 267210 | Addgene NGS Result
GACGGATCGGGAGATCTCCCGATCCCCTATGGTGCACTCTCAGTACAATCTGCTCTGATGCCGCATAGTT
AAGCCAGTATCTGCTCCCTGCTTGTGTGTTGGAGGTCGCTGAGTAGTGCGCGAGCAAAATTTAAGCTACA
ACAAGGCAAGGCTTGACCGACAATTGCATGAAGAATCTGCTTAGGGTTAGGCGTTTTGCGCTGCTTCGCG
ATGTACGGGCCAGATATACGCGTTGACATTGATTATTGACTAGTTATTAATAGTAATCAATTACGGGGTC
ATTAGTTCATAGCCCATATATGGAGTTCCGCGTTACATAACTTACGGTAAATGGCCCGCCTGGCTGACCG
CCCAACGACCCCCGCCCATTGACGTCAATAATGACGTATGTTCCCATAGTAACGCCAATAGGGACTTTCC
ATTGACGTCAATGGGTGGAGTATTTACGGTAAACTGCCCACTTGGCAGTACATCAAGTGTATCATATGCC
AAGTACGCCCCCTATTGACGTCAATGACGGTAAATGGCCCGCCTGGCATTATGCCCAGTACATGACCTTA
TGGGACTTTCCTACTTGGCAGTACATCTACGTATTAGTCATCGCTATTACCATGGTGATGCGGTTTTGGC
AGTACATCAATGGGCGTGGATAGCGGTTTGACTCACGGGGATTTCCAAGTCTCCACCCCATTGACGTCAA
TGGGAGTTTGTTTTGGCACCAAAATCAACGGGACTTTCCAAAATGTCGTAACAACTCCGCCCCATTGACG
CAAATGGGCGGTAGGCGTGTACGGTGGGAGGTCTATATAAGCAGAGCTCTCCCTATCAGTGATAGAGATC
TCCCTATCAGTGATAGAGATCGTCGACGAGCTCGTTTAGTGAACCGTCAGATCGCCTGGAGACGCCATCC
ACGCTGTTTTGACCTCCATAGAAGACACCGGGACCGATCCAGCCTCCGGACTCTAGCGTTTAAACTTAAG
CTTGGTACCGAGCTCGGATCCATGTGCTGGTTCAAGTTGTGGTCTATCTTGCTGGTAGGTTCACTGCTGG
TATCTGGAACGCGGGGCAAGTTGCCGGACGCCCCCGAGTTTGAAAAGGATCTTCTCATTCAGAGACTCAA
TTGGATGCTATGGGTGATCGATGAATGCTTCCGCGACCTCTGTTACCGTACCGGCATCTGCAAGGGTATT
CTAGAGCCCGCTGCTATTTTTCATCTGAAACTACCAGCCATCAACGATACTGATCACTGCGGGTTAATAG
GATTTAATGAGACTAGCTGCCTTAAAAAGCTCGCCGATGGCTTTTTCGAATTCGAGGTGTTGTTTAAGTT
TTTAACGACGGAGTTTGGAAAATCAGTGATAAACGTGGACGTCATGGAGCTTCTGACGAAGACCTTAGGA
TGGGACATACAGGAAGAGCTCAATAAGCTGACTAAGACGCACTACAGTCCACCCAAATTTGACCGCGGTC
TATTAGGGAGGCTTCAGGGACTTAAGTATTGGGTGAGACACTTTGCTTCGTTTTATGTTCTGAGTGCAAT
GGAAAAGTTTGCAGGTCAAGCGGTGCGTGTTTTGAACTCTATCCCAGACGTGACTCCTGACGTCCACGAT
AAGTCAGGGCGGCCGCTCGAGGGAGGCGGTGGATGGAGCCACCCCCAGTTCGAGAAGGGCGGCGGCAGCG
GCGGCGGCAGCGGCGGCGGCAGCTGGAGCCACCCCCAGTTCGAGAAGGGGCCCGTTTAAACCCGCTGATC
AGCCTCGACTGTGCCTTCTAGTTGCCAGCCATCTGTTGTTTGCCCCTCCCCCGTGCCTTCCTTGACCCTG
GAAGGTGCCACTCCCACTGTCCTTTCCTAATAAAATGAGGAAATTGCATCGCATTGTCTGAGTAGGTGTC
ATTCTATTCTGGGGGGTGGGGTGGGGCAGGACAGCAAGGGGGAGGATTGGGAAGACAATAGCAGGCATGC
TGGGGATGCGGTGGGCTCTATGGCTTCTGAGGCGGAAAGAACCAGCTGGGGCTCTAGGGGGTATCCCC
[124 nt withheld, positions 2029-2152]
C
[91 nt withheld, positions 2154-2244]
A
[49 nt withheld, positions 2246-2294]
CCTTTGACGTTGGAGTCCACGTTCTTT
[37 nt withheld, positions 2322-2358]
ACCCTATCTCGGTCTATTCTTTTGATTTATAAGGGATTTTGCCGATTTCGGCCTATTGGTTAAAAAATGA
GCTGATTTAACAAAAATTTAACGCGAATTAATTCTGTGGAATGTGTGTCAGTTAGGGTGTGGAAAGTCCC
CAGGCTCCCCAGCAGGCAGAAGTATGCAAAGCATGCATCTCAATTAGTCAGCAACCAGGTGTGGAAAGTC
CCCAGGCTCCCCAGCAGGCAGAAGTATGCAAAGCATGCATCTCAATTAGTCAGCAACCATAGTCCCGCCC
CTAACTCCGCCCATCCCGCCCCTAACTCCGCCCAGTTCCGCCCATTCTCCGCCCCATGGCTGACTAATTT
TTTTTATTTATGCAGAGGCCGAGGCCGCCTCTGCCTCTGAGCTATTCCAGAAGTAGTGAGGAGGCTTTTT
TGGAGGCCTAGGCTTTTGCAAAAAGCTCCCGGGAGCTTGTATATCCATTTTCGGATCTGATCAGCACGTG
TTGACAATTAATCATCGGCATAGTATATCGGCATAGTATAATACGACAAGGTGAGGAACTAAACCATGGC
CAAGTTGACCAGTGCCGTTCCGGTGCTCACCGCGCGCGACGTCGCCGGAGCGGTCGAGTTCTGGACCGAC
CGGCTCGGGTTCTCCCGGGACTTCGTGGAGGACGACTTCGCCGGTGTGGTCCGGGACGACGTGACCCTGT
TCATCAGCGCGGTCCAGGACCAGGTGGTGCCGGACAACACCCTGGCCTGGGTGTGGGTGCGCGGCCTGGA
CGAGCTGTACGCCGAGTGGTCGGAGGTCGTGTCCACGAACTTCCGGGACGCCTCCGGGCCGGCCATGACC
GAGATCGGCGAGCAGCCGTGGGGGCGGGAGTTCGCCCTGCGCGACCCGGCCGGCAACTGCGTGCACTTCG
TGGCCGAGGAGCAGGACTGACACGTGCTACGAGATTTCGATTCCACCGCCGCCTTCTATGAAAGGTTGGG
CTTCGGAATCGTTTTCCGGGACGCCGGCTGGATGATCCTCCAGCGCGGGGATCTCATGCTGGAGTTCTTC
GCCCACCCCAACTTGTTTATTGCAGCTTATAATGGTTACAAATAAAGCAATAGCATCACAAATTTCACAA
ATAAAGCATTTTTTTCACTGCATTCTAGTTGTGGTTTGTCCAAACTCATCAATGTATCTTATCATGTCTG
TATACCGTCGACCTCTAGCTAGAGCTTGGCGTAATCATGGTCATAGCTGTTTCCTGTGTGAAATTGTTAT
CCGCTCACAATTCCACACAACATACGAGCCGGAAGCATAAAGTGTAAAGCCTGGGGTGCCTAATGAGTGA
GCTAACTCACATTAATTGCGTTGCGCTCACTGCCCGCTTTCCAGTCGGGAAACCTGTCGTGCCAGCTGCA
TTAATGAATCGGCCAACGCGCGGGGAGAGGCGGTTTGCGTATTGGGCGCTCTTCCGCTTCCTCGCTCACT
GACTCGCTGCGCTCGGTCGTTCGGCTGCGGCGAGCGGTATCAGCTCACTCAAAGGCGGTAATACGGTTAT
CCACAGAATCAGGGGATAACGCAGGAAAGAACATGTGAGCAAAAGGCCAGCAAAAGGCCAGGAACCGTAA
AAAGGCCGCGTTGCTGGCGTTTTTCCATAGGCTCCGCCCCCCTGACGAGCATCACAAAAATCGACGCTCA
AGTCAGAGGTGGCGAAACCCGACAGGACTATAAAGATACCAGGCGTTTCCCCCTGGAAGCTCCCTCGTGC
GCTCTCCTGTTCCGACCCTGCCGCTTACCGGATACCTGTCCGCCTTTCTCCCTTCGGGAAGCGTGGCGCT
TTCTCATAGCTCACGCTGTAGGTATCTCAGTTCGGTGTAGGTCGTTCGCTCCAAGCTGGGCTGTGTGCAC
GAACCCCCCGTTCAGCCCGACCGCTGCGCCTTATCCGGTAACTATCGTCTTGAGTCCAACCCGGTAAGAC
ACGACTTATCGCCACTGGCAGCAGCCACTGGTAACAGGATTAGCAGAGCGAGGTATGTAGGCGGTGCTAC
AGAGTTCTTGAAGTGGTGGCCTAACTACGGCTACACTAGAAGAACAGTATTTGGTATCTGCGCTCTGCTG
AAGCCAGTTACCTTCGGAAAAAGAGTTGGTAGCTCTTGATCCGGCAAACAAACCACCGCTGGTAGCGGTG
GTTTTTTTGTTTGCAAGCAGCAGATTACGCGCAGAAAAAAAGGATCTCAAGAAGATCCTTTGATCTTTTC
TACGGGGTCTGACGCTCAGTGGAACGAAAACTCACGTTAAGGGATTTTGGTCATGAGATTATCAAAAAGG
ATCTTCACCTAGATCCTTTTAAATTAAAAATGAAGTTTTAAATCAATCTAAAGTATATATGAGTAAACTT
GGTCTGACAGTTACCAATGCTTAATCAGTGAGGCACCTATCTCAGCGATCTGTCTATTTCGTTCATCCAT
AGTTGCCTGACTCCCCGTCGTGTAGATAACTACGATACGGGAGGGCTTACCATCTGGCCCCAGTGCTGCA
ATGATACCGCGAGACCCACGCTCACCGGCTCCAGATTTATCAGCAATAAACCAGCCAGCCGGAAGGGCCG
AGCGCAGAAGTGGTCCTGCAACTTTATCCGCCTCCATCCAGTCTATTAATTGTTGCCGGGAAGCTAGAGT
AAGTAGTTCGCCAGTTAATAGTTTGCGCAACGTTGTTGCCATTGCTACAGGCATCGTGGTGTCACGCTCG
TCGTTTGGTATGGCTTCATTCAGCTCCGGTTCCCAACGATCAAGGCGAGTTACATGATCCCCCATGTTGT
GCAAAAAAGCGGTTAGCTCCTTCGGTCCTCCGATCGTTGTCAGAAGTAAGTTGGCCGCAGTGTTATCACT
CATGGTTATGGCAGCACTGCATAATTCTCTTACTGTCATGCCATCCGTAAGATGCTTTTCTGTGACTGGT
GAGTACTCAACCAAGTCATTCTGAGAATAGTGTATGCGGCGACCGAGTTGCTCTTGCCCGGCGTCAATAC
GGGATAATACCGCGCCACATAGCAGAACTTTAAAAGTGCTCATCATTGGAAAACGTTCTTCGGGGCGAAA
ACTCTCAAGGATCTTACCGCTGTTGAGATCCAGTTCGATGTAACCCACTCGTGCACCCAACTGATCTTCA
GCATCTTTTACTTTCACCAGCGTTTCTGGGTGAGCAAAAACAGGAAGGCAAAATGCCGCAAAAAAGGGAA
TAAGGGCGACACGGAAATGTTGAATACTCATACTCTTCCTTTTTCAATATTATTGAAGCATTTATCAGGG
TTATTGTCTCATGAGCGGATACATATTTGAATGTATTTAGAAAAATAAACAAATAGGGGTTCCGCGCACA
TTTCCCCGAAAAGTGCCACCTGACGTC
Features (pLannotate 1.2.2; 22 found; start..end, strand, type, name):
     28..80      -  misc_feature   bom (fragment): basis of mobility region from pBR322
    235..614     +  enhancer       CMV enhancer: human cytomegalovirus immediate early enhancer
    615..818     +  promoter       CMV promoter: human cytomegalovirus (CMV) immediate early promoter
    820..839     +  promoter       PLtetO-1 promoter (fragment): modified phage lambda PL promoter with tet operator sites (Lutz and Bujard, 1997)
    841..860     +  promoter       PLtetO-1 promoter (fragment): modified phage lambda PL promoter with tet operator sites (Lutz and Bujard, 1997)
    868..901     +  promoter       TRE3GV promoter (fragment): 3rd-generation Tet-responsive promoter that can be activated by binding of Tet-On® 3G, optimized for retroviral and lentiviral vectors
   1002..1613    +  CDS            K2: VIL6_HHV8P - Experimental evidence at protein level: Swiss-Prot protein existence level 1. Initiates signal transduction through binding to interleukin- 6 receptor subunit beta IL6ST, independently of the cognate IL6 receptor IL6R. In infected primary effusion lymphoma cells, promotes proliferation of cells, protects them from apoptosis, and promotes immune evasion of interferon activity. Drives also blood to lymphatic endothelial cell differentiation. From Human herpesvirus 8 type P (isolate GK18) (HHV-8) (Kaposi's sarcoma-associated herpesvirus).
   1759..1983    +  polyA_signal   bGH poly(A) signal: bovine growth hormone polyadenylation signal
   1987..2008    +  promoter       SV40 promoter (fragment): SV40 enhancer and early promoter
   2029..2457    +  rep_origin     f1 ori (sequence partly withheld): f1 bacteriophage origin of replication; arrow indicates direction of (+) strand synthesis
   2471..2800    +  promoter       SV40 promoter: SV40 enhancer and early promoter
   2848..2895    +  promoter       EM7 promoter: synthetic bacterial promoter&nbsp
   2914..3288    +  CDS            BleoR: antibiotic-binding protein; Sh ble from Streptoalloteichus hindustanus; confers resistance to bleomycin, phleomycin, and Zeocin™
   3298..3423    +  CDS            ble (fragment): BLE_KLEPN - Experimental evidence at protein level: Swiss-Prot protein existence level 1. Binding protein with a strong affinity to the bleomycin family of antibiotics. Binds to CL990; an antimitotic-antibiotic compound. From Klebsiella pneumoniae.
   3418..3539    +  polyA_signal   SV40 poly(A) signal: SV40 polyadenylation signal
   3612..3628    -  protein_bind   lac operator: The lac repressor binds to the lac operator to inhibit transcription in E. coli. This inhibition can be relieved by adding lactose or isopropyl-β-D-thiogalactopyranoside (IPTG). lac repressor encoded by lacI
   3636..3666    -  promoter       lac promoter: promoter for the E. coli lac operon
   3681..3702    -  protein_bind   CAP binding site: CAP binding activates transcription in the presence of cAMP. E. coli catabolite activator protein
   3715..3807    -  CDS            lacI (fragment): lac repressor; lacI; The lac repressor binds to the lac operator to inhibit transcription in E. coli. This inhibition can be relieved by adding lactose or isopropyl-β-D-thiogalactopyranoside (IPTG).
   3990..4578    -  rep_origin     ori: high-copy-number ColE1/pMB1/pBR322/pUC origin of replication
   4749..5609    -  CDS            AmpR: β-lactamase; bla; confers resistance to ampicillin, carbenicillin, and related antibiotics
   5610..5714    -  promoter       AmpR promoter: bla
