[The description below was written by a language model from this plasmid's Addgene catalogue record and pLannotate feature annotations shown in this document.]
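Description:
pCDNA4.TO-K2-2xCSTREP is a mammalian expression plasmid built on the Invitrogen pCDNA4.TO backbone that expresses the K2 gene of Kaposi's sarcoma-associated herpesvirus (KSHV) with a C-terminal Strep tag. K2 encodes the viral interleukin-6 homologue, which signals through the IL6ST (gp130) receptor subunit independently of the cognate IL-6 receptor and promotes proliferation, survival and interferon evasion in infected primary effusion lymphoma cells. The insert was derived from cDNA of reactivated TREx BCBL-1-RTA cells. The sequenced plasmid is 5,745 nt.

Transcription of K2 is driven by the human CMV immediate-early enhancer and promoter. Two short tet operator matches lie immediately downstream of the promoter, where the annotation tool labels them as PLtetO-1 and TRE fragments. This is the arrangement that makes expression repressible by the Tet repressor and inducible with tetracycline or doxycycline in cells that supply the repressor; in cells lacking it, the promoter is constitutive. A bovine growth hormone polyadenylation signal terminates the transcript. The feature table does not annotate the tandem Strep tag itself, although the name and stated purpose place it at the C terminus, presumably in the unannotated interval between the K2 coding sequence and the poly(A) signal.

A separate cassette carries the Sh ble gene under the SV40 early promoter and the bacterial EM7 promoter, followed by an SV40 poly(A) signal, which allows Zeocin selection of stable mammalian lines. In E. coli the plasmid is maintained through a high-copy ColE1/pUC origin with ampicillin resistance, and an f1 origin is also present. The Strep tag suits the construct to affinity purification of K2 and its associated host proteins, consistent with its origin in a study mapping herpesvirus–host protein complexes.
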