Addgene plasmid #136149: pCDNA4.TO-K2-2xCSTREP
Purpose: Expresses C-terminally strep tagged Kaposi's Sarcoma Associated Herpesvirus (KSHV) K2
Depositing lab: Britt Glaunsinger. Depositing organization: University of California, Berkeley. Publication: Global mapping of herpesvirus-host protein complexes reveals a transcription strategy for late genes. Davis ZH, Verschueren E, Jang GM, Kleffman K, Johnson JR, Park J, Von Dollen J, Maher MC, Johnson T, Newton W, Jager S, Shales M, Horner J, Hernandez RD, Krogan NJ, Glaunsinger BA. Mol Cell. 2015 Jan 22;57(2):349-60. doi: 10.1016/j.molcel.2014.11.026. Epub 2014 Dec 24. PubMed 25544563.
Backbone
  Vector backbone: pCDNA4.TO
  Backbone manufacturer: Invitrogen
  Vector type: Mammalian Expression
  Selectable markers: Zeocin
Growth in bacteria
  Bacterial resistance: Ampicillin, 100 μg/mL
  Growth temperature: 37°C
  Growth strain: DH5alpha
  Copy number: High Copy
Gene/Insert
  Gene/Insert name: K2
  Species: Kaposi's sarcoma-associated herpesvirus (KSHV)
  Promoter: CMV
  Cloning method: Restriction Enzyme; 5′ cloning site Unknown (unknown if destroyed)
  Sequencing primers: 5′ CGCAAATGGGCGGTAGGCGTG; 3′ TAGAAGGCACAGTCGAGGCT
Resource information
  A portion of this plasmid was derived from a plasmid made by: cDNA of reactivated TREx BCBL-1-RTA cells
Terms and licenses: Academic/Nonprofit Terms; Industry Terms: Not Available to Industry
How to cite: pCDNA4.TO-K2-2xCSTREP was a gift from Britt Glaunsinger (Addgene plasmid # 136149 ; http://n2t.net/addgene:136149 ; RRID:Addgene_136149)
